>Addgene plasmid #209209 | pCAG/ATP8B1-HA | addgene full sequence | sequence record 412634 | Addgene NGS Result
ATTATTGAAGCATTTATCAGGGTTATTGTCTCATGAGCGGATACATATTTGAATGTATTTAGAAAAATAA
ACAAATAGGGGTTCCGCGCACATTTCCCCGAAAAGTGCCACCTGGGTCGAGCAGTGTGGTTTTCAAGAGG
AAGCAAAAAGCCTCTCCACCCAGGCCTGGAATGTTTCCACCCAATGTCGAGCAGTGTGGTTTTGCAAGAG
GAAGCAAAAAGCCTCTCCACCCAGGCCTGGAATGTTTCCACCCAATGTCGAGCAAACCCCGCCCAGCGTC
TTGTCATTGGCGAATTAATTCGAACACGCAGATGCAGTCGGGGCGGCGCGGTCCCAGGTCCACTTCGCAT
ATTAAGGTGACGCGTGTGGCCTCGAACACCGAGCGACCCTGCAGCCAATATGGGATCGGCCATTGAACAA
GATGGATTGCACGCAGGTTCTCCGGCCGCTTGGGTGGAGAGGCTATTCGGCTATGACTGGGCACAACAGA
CAATCGGCTGCTCTGATGCCGCCGTGTTCCGGCTGTCAGCGCAGGGGCGCCCGGTTCTTTTTGTCAAGAC
CGACCTGTCCGGTGCCCTGAATGAACTGCAGGACGAGGCAGCGCGGCTATCGTGGCTGGCCACGACGGGC
GTTCCTTGCGCAGCTGTGCTCGACGTTGTCACTGAAGCGGGAAGGGACTGGCTGCTATTGGGCGAAGTGC
CGGGGCAGGATCTCCTGTCATCTCACCTTGCTCCTGCCGAGAAAGTATCCATCATGGCTGATGCAATGCG
GCGGCTGCATACGCTTGATCCGGCTACCTGCCCATTCGACCACCAAGCGAAACATCGCATCGAGCGAGCA
CGTACTCGGATGGAAGCCGGTCTTGTCGATCAGGATGATCTGGACGAAGAGCATCAGGGGCTCGCGCCAG
CCGAACTGTTCGCCAGGCTCAAGGCGCGCATGCCCGACGGCGATGATCTCGTCGTGACCCATGGCGATGC
CTGCTTGCCGAATATCATGGTGGAAAATGGCCGCTTTTCTGGATTCATCGACTGTGGCCGGCTGGGTGTG
GCGGACCGCTATCAGGACATAGCGTTGGCTACCCGTGATATTGCTGAAGAGCTTGGCGGCGAATGGGCTG
ACCGCTTCCTCGTGCTTTACGGTATCGCCGCTCCCGATTCGCAGCGCATCGCCTTCTATCGCCTTCTTGA
CGAGTTCTTCTGAGGGGATCGGCAATAAAAAGACAGAATAAAACGCACGGGTGTTGGGTCGTTTGTTCGG
ATCCGTCGACATTGATTATTGACTAGTTATTAATAGTAATCAATTACGGGGTCATTAGTTCATAGCCCAT
ATATGGAGTTCCGCGTTACATAACTTACGGTAAATGGCCCGCCTGGCTGACCGCCCAACGACCCCCGCCC
ATTGACGTCAATAATGACGTATGTTCCCATAGTAACGCCAATAGGGACTTTCCATTGACGTCAATGGGTG
GAGTATTTACGGTAAACTGCCCACTTGGCAGTACATCAAGTGTATCATATGCCAAGTACGCCCCCTATTG
ACGTCAATGACGGTAAATGGCCCGCCTGGCATTATGCCCAGTACATGACCTTATGGGACTTTCCTACTTG
GCAGTACATCTACGTATTAGTCATCGCTATTACCATGGTCGAGGTGAGCCCCACGTTCTGCTTCACTCTC
CCCATCTCCCCCCCCTCCCCACCCCCAATTTTGTATTTATTTATTTTTTAATTATTTTGTGCAGCGATGG
GGGCGGGGGGGGGGGGGTCTCGCGCCTGTTGGGGCGTGGCGGGGGGGGGGGGTGGGGGGGGGGGGGGAGG
GAGGGGGGGGGGGGGGGGGGGGGGGGGGGGCGGGGGGGGGCGAGGCGGAGAGGTGCGGCGGCAGCCAATC
AGAGCGGCGCGCTCCGAAAGTTTCCTTTTATGGCGAGGCGGCGGCGGCGGCGGCCCTATAAAAAGCGAAG
CGCGCGGCGGGCGGGAGTCGCTGCGCGCTGCCTTCGCCCCGTGCCCCGCTCCGCCGCCGCCTCGCGCCGC
CCGCCCCGGCTCTGACTGACCGCGTTACTCCCACAGGTGAGCGGGCGGGACGGCCCTTCTCCTCCGGGCT
GTAATTAGCGCTTGGTTTAATGACGGCTTGTTTCTTTTCTGTGGCTGCGTGAAAGCCTTGAGGGGCTCCG
GGAGGGCCCTTTGTGCGGGGGGAGCGGCTCGGGGGGTGCGTGCGTGTGTGTGTGCGTGGGGAGCGCCGCG
TGCGGCTCCGCGCTGCCCGGCGGCTGTGAGCGCTGCGGGCGCGGCGCGGGGCTTTGTGCGCTCCGCAGTG
TGCGCGAGGGGAGCGCGGCCGGGGGCGGTGCCCCGCGGTGCGGGGGGGGCTGCGAGGGGAACAAAGGCTG
CGTGCGGGGTGTGTGCGTGGGGGGGTGAGCAGGGGGTGTGGGCGCGTCGGTCGGGCTGCAACCCCCCCTG
CACCCCCCTCCCCGAGTTGCTGAGCACGGCCCGGCTTCGGGTGCGGGGCTCCGTACGGGGCGTGGCGCGG
GGCTCGCCGTGCCGGGCGGGGGGTGGCGGCAGGTGGGGGTGCCGGGCGGGGCGGGGCCGCCTCGGGCCGG
GGAGGGCTCGGGGGAGGGGCGCGGCGGCCCCCGGAGCGCCGGCGGCTGTCGAGGCGCGGCGAGCCGCAGC
CATTGCCTTTTATGGTAATCGTGCGAGAGGGCGCAGGGACTTCCTTTGTCCCAAATCTGTGCGGAGCCGA
AATCTGGGAGGCGCCGCCGCACCCCCTCTAGCGGGCGCGGGGCGAAGCGGTGCGGCGCCGGCAGGAAGGA
AATGGGCGGGGAGGGCCTTCGTGCGTCGCCGCGCCGCCGTCCCCTTCTCCCTCTCCAGCCTCGGGGCTGT
CCGCGGGGGGACGGCTGCCTTCGGGGGGGACGGGGCAGGGCGGGGTTCGGCTTCTGGCGTGTGACCGGCG
GCTCTAGAGCCTCTGCTAACCATGTTCATGCCTTCTTCTTTTTCCTACAGCTCCTGGGCAACGTGCTGGT
TATTGTGCTGTCTCATCATTTTGGCAAAGAATTTGCTAGCGAGCTCGCGGCCGCAGATCTCTAGTTAAGC
TATCAACAAGTTTGTACAAAAAAGCAGGCTCTTTAAAGGAACCAATTCAGTCGACTGGATCCATGAGTAC
AGAAAGAGACTCAGAAACGACGTTTGACGAGGATTCTCAGCCTAATGACGAAGTGGTTCCCTACAGTGAT
GATGAAACAGAAGATGAACTTGATGACCAGGGGTCTGCTGTTGAACCAGAACAAAACCGAGTCAACAGGG
AAGCAGAGGAGAACCGGGAGCCATTCAGAAAAGAATGTACATGGCAAGTCAAAGCAAACGATCGCAAGTA
CCACGAACAACCTCACTTTATGAACACAAAATTCTTGTGTATTAAGGAGAGTAAATATGCGAATAATGCA
ATTAAAACATACAAGTACAACGCATTTACCTTTATACCAATGAATCTGTTTGAGCAGTTTAAGAGAGCAG
CCAATTTATATTTCCTGGCTCTTCTTATCTTACAGGCAGTTCCTCAAATCTCTACCCTGGCTTGGTACAC
CACACTAGTGCCCCTGCTTGTGGTGCTGGGCGTCACTGCAATCAAAGACCTGGTGGACGATGTGGCTCGC
CATAAAATGGATAAGGAAATCAACAATAGGACGTGTGAAGTCATTAAGGATGGCAGGTTCAAAGTTGCTA
AGTGGAAAGAAATTCAAGTTGGAGACGTCATTCGTCTGAAAAAAAATGACTTTGTTCCAGCTGACATTCT
CCTGCTGTCTAGCTCTGAGCCTAACAGCCTCTGCTATGTGGAAACAGCAGAACTGGACGGAGAAACCAAT
TTAAAATTTAAGATGTCACTTGAAATCACAGACCAGTACCTCCAAAGAGAAGATACATTGGCTACATTTG
ATGGTTTTATTGAATGTGAAGAACCCAATAACCGACTGGATAAGTTTACAGGAACACTATTTTGGAGAAA
CACAAGTTTTCCTTTGGATGCTGATAAAATTTTGTTACGTGGCTGTGTAATTAGGAACACCGATTTCTGC
CACGGCTTAGTCATTTTTGCAGGTGCTGACACTAAAATAATGAAGAATAGTGGGAAAACCAGATTTAAAA
GAACTAAAATTGATTACTTGATGAACTACATGGTTTACACGATCTTTGTTGTTCTTATTCTGCTTTCTGC
TGGTCTTGCCATCGGCCATGCTTATTGGGAAGCACAGGTGGGCAATTCCTCTTGGTACCTCTATGATGGA
GAAGACGATACACCCTCCTACCGTGGATTCCTCATTTTCTGGGGCTATATCATTGTTCTCAACACCATGG
TACCCATCTCTCTCTATGTCAGCGTGGAAGTGATTCGTCTTGGACAGAGTCACTTCATCAACTGGGACCT
GCAAATGTACTATGCTGAGAAGGACACACCCGCAAAAGCTAGAACCACCACACTCAATGAACAGCTCGGG
CAGATCCATTATATCTTCTCTGATAAGACGGGGACACTCACACAAAATATCATGACCTTTAAAAAGTGCT
GTATCAACGGGCAGATATATGGGGACCATCGGGATGCCTCTCAACACAACCACAACAAAATAGAGCAAGT
TGATTTTAGCTGGAATACATATGCTGATGGGAAGCTTGCATTTTATGACCACTATCTTATTGAGCAAATC
CAGTCAGGGAAAGAGCCAGAAGTACGACAGTTCTTCTTCTTGCTCGCAGTTTGCCACACAGTCATGGTGG
ATAGGACTGATGGTCAGCTCAACTACCAGGCAGCCTCTCCCGATGAAGGTGCCCTGGTAAACGCTGCCAG
GAACTTTGGCTTTGCCTTCCTCGCCAGGACCCAGAACACCATCACCATCAGTGAACTGGGCACTGAAAGG
ACTTACAATGTTCTTGCCATTTTGGACTTCAACAGTGACCGGAAGCGAATGTCTATCATTGTAAGAACCC
CAGAAGGCAATATCAAGCTTTACTGTAAAGGTGCTGACACTGTTATTTATGAACGGTTACATCGAATGAA
TCCTACTAAGCAAGAAACACAGGATGCCCTGGATATCTTTGCAAATGAAACTCTTAGAACCCTATGCCTT
TGCTACAAGGAAATTGAAGAAAAAGAATTTACAGAATGGAATAAAAAGTTTATGGCTGCCAGTGTGGCCT
CCACCAACCGGGACGAAGCTCTGGATAAAGTATATGAGGAGATTGAAAAAGACTTAATTCTCCTGGGAGC
TACAGCTATTGAAGACAAGCTACAGGATGGAGTTCCAGAAACCATTTCAAAACTTGCAAAAGCTGACATT
AAGATCTGGGTGCTTACTGGAGACAAAAAGGAAACTGCTGAAAATATAGGATTTGCTTGTGAACTTCTGA
CTGAAGACACCACCATCTGCTATGGGGAGGATATTAATTCTCTTCTTCATGCAAGGATGGAAAACCAGAG
GAATAGAGGTGGCGTCTACGCAAAGTTTGCACCTCCTGTGCAGGAATCTTTTTTTCCACCCGGTGGAAAC
CGTGCCTTAATCATCACTGGTTCTTGGTTGAATGAAATTCTTCTCGAGAAAAAGACCAAGAGAAATAAGA
TTCTGAAGCTGAAGTTCCCAAGAACAGAAGAAGAAAGACGGATGCGGACCCAAAGTAAAAGGAGGCTAGA
AGCTAAGAAAGAGCAGCGGCAGAAAAACTTTGTGGACCTGGCCTGCGAGTGCAGCGCAGTCATCTGCTGC
CGCGTCACCCCCAAGCAGAAGGCCATGGTGGTGGACCTGGTGAAGAGGTACAAGAAAGCCATCACGCTGG
CCATCGGAGATGGGGCCAATGACGTGAACATGATCAAAACTGCCCACATTGGCGTTGGAATAAGTGGACA
AGAAGGAATGCAAGCTGTCATGTCGAGTGACTATTCCTTTGCTCAGTTCCGATATCTGCAGAGGCTACTG
CTGGTGCATGGCCGATGGTCTTACATAAGGATGTGCAAGTTCCTACGATACTTCTTTTACAAAAACTTTG
CCTTTACTTTGGTTCATTTCTGGTACTCCTTCTTCAATGGCTACTCTGCGCAGACTGCATACGAGGATTG
GTTCATCACCCTCTACAACGTGCTGTACACCAGCCTGCCCGTGCTCCTCATGGGGCTGCTCGACCAGGAT
GTGAGTGACAAACTGAGCCTCCGATTCCCTGGGTTATACATAGTGGGACAAAGAGACTTACTATTCAACT
ATAAGAGATTCTTTGTAAGCTTGTTGCATGGGGTCCTAACATCGATGATCCTCTTCTTCATACCTCTTGG
AGCTTATCTGCAAACCGTAGGGCAGGATGGAGAGGCACCTTCCGACTACCAGTCTTTTGCCGTCACCATT
GCCTCTGCTCTTGTAATAACAGTCAATTTCCAGATTGGCTTGGATACTTCTTATTGGACTTTTGTGAATG
CTTTTTCAATTTTTGGAAGCATTGCACTTTATTTTGGCATCATGTTTGACTTTCATAGTGCTGGAATACA
TGTTCTCTTTCCATCTGCATTTCAATTTACAGGCACAGCTTCAAACGCTCTGAGACAGCCATACATTTGG
TTAACTATCATCCTGACTGTTGCTGTGTGCTTACTACCCGTCGTTGCCATTCGATTCCTGTCAATGACCA
TCTGGCCATCAGAAAGTGATAAGATCCAGAAGCATCGCAAGCGGTTGAAGGCGGAGGAGCAGTGGCAGCG
ACGGCAGCAGGTGTTCCGCCGGGGCGTGTCAACGCGGCGCTCGGCCTACGCCTTCTCGCACCAGCGGGGC
TACGCGGACCTCATCTCCTCCGGGCGCAGCATCCGCAAGAAGCGCTCGCCGCTTGATGCCATCGTGGCGG
ATGGCACCGCGGAGTACAGGCGCACCGGGGACTCGTCGAGATATCTAGACCCAGCTTTCTTGTACAAAGT
GGTTGATCTAGAGGGCCCGCGGTTCGAACTCGAGGTACCGAATTCGTACCCATACGACGTCCCAGACTAC
GCTTAATTCACTCCTCAGGTGCAGGCTGCCTATCAGAAGGTGGTGGCTGGTGTGGCCAATGCCCTGGCTC
ACAAATACCACTGAGATCGATCTTTTTCCCTCTGCCAAAAATTATGGGGACATCATGAAGCCCCTTGAGC
ATCTGACTTCTGGCTAATAAAGGAAATTTATTTTCATTGCAATAGTGTGTTGGAATTTTTTGTGTCTCTC
ACTCGGAAGGACATATGGGAGGGCAAATCATTTAAAACATCAGAATGAGTATTTGGTTTAGAGTTTGGCA
ACATATGCCCATATGCTGGCTGCCATGAACAAAGGTTGGCTATAAAGAGGTCATCAGTATATGAAACAGC
CCCCTGCTGTCCATTCCTTATTCCATAGAAAAGCCTTGACTTGAGGTTAGATTTTTTTTATATTTTGTTT
TGTGTTATTTTTTTCTTTAACATCCCTAAAATTTTCCTTACATGTTTTACTAGCCAGATTTTTCCTCCTC
TCCTGACTACTCCCAGTCATAGCTGTCCCTCTTCTCTTATGGAGATCCCTCGACCTGCAGCCCAAGCTTG
GCGTAATCATGGTCATAGCTGTTTCCTGTGTGAAATTGTTATCCGCTCACAATTCCACACAACATACGAG
CCGGAAGCATAAAGTGTAAAGCCTGGGGTGCCTAATGAGTGAGCTAACTCACATTAATTGCGTTGCGCTC
ACTGCCCGCTTTCCAGTCGGGAAACCTGTCGTGCCAGCGGATCCGCATCTCAATTAGTCAGCAACCATAG
TCCCGCCCCTAACTCCGCCCATCCCGCCCCTAACTCCGCCCAGTTCCGCCCATTCTCCGCCCCATGGCTG
ACTAATTTTTTTTATTTATGCAGAGGCCGAGGCCGCCTCGGCCTCTGAGCTATTCCAGAAGTAGTGAGGA
GGCTTTTTTGGAGGCCTAGGCTTTTGCAAAAAGCTAACTTGTTTATTGCAGCTTATAATGGTTACAAATA
AAGCAATAGCATCACAAATTTCACAAATAAAGCATTTTTTTCACTGCATTCTAGTTGTGGTTTGTCCAAA
CTCATCAATGTATCTTATCATGTCTGGATCCGCTGCATTAATGAATCGGCCAACGCGCGGGGAGAGGCGG
TTTGCGTATTGGGCGCTCTTCCGCTTCCTCGCTCACTGACTCGCTGCGCTCGGTCGTTCGGCTGCGGCGA
GCGGTATCAGCTCACTCAAAGGCGGTAATACGGTTATCCACAGAATCAGGGGATAACGCAGGAAAGAACA
TGTGAGCAAAAGGCCAGCAAAAGGCCAGGAACCGTAAAAAGGCCGCGTTGCTGGCGTTTTTCCATAGGCT
CCGCCCCCCTGACGAGCATCACAAAAATCGACGCTCAAGTCAGAGGTGGCGAAACCCGACAGGACTATAA
AGATACCAGGCGTTTCCCCCTGGAAGCTCCCTCGTGCGCTCTCCTGTTCCGACCCTGCCGCTTACCGGAT
ACCTGTCCGCCTTTCTCCCTTCGGGAAGCGTGGCGCTTTCTCATAGCTCACGCTGTAGGTATCTCAGTTC
GGTGTAGGTCGTTCGCTCCAAGCTGGGCTGTGTGCACGAACCCCCCGTTCAGCCCGACCGCTGCGCCTTA
TCCGGTAACTATCGTCTTGAGTCCAACCCGGTAAGACACGACTTATCGCCACTGGCAGCAGCCACTGGTA
ACAGGATTAGCAGAGCGAGGTATGTAGGCGGTGCTACAGAGTTCTTGAAGTGGTGGCCTAACTACGGCTA
CACTAGAAGAACAGTATTTGGTATCTGCGCTCTGCTGAAGCCAGTTACCTTCGGAAAAAGAGTTGGTAGC
TCTTGATCCGGCAAACAAACCACCGCTGGTAGCGGTGGTTTTTTTGTTTGCAAGCAGCAGATTACGCGCA
GAAAAAAAGGATCTCAAGAAGATCCTTTGATCTTTTCTACGGGGTCTGACGCTCAGTGGAACGAAAACTC
ACGTTAAGGGATTTTGGTCATGAGATTATCAAAAAGGATCTTCACCTAGATCCTTTTAAATTAAAAATGA
AGTTTTAAATCAATCTAAAGTATATATGAGTAAACTTGGTCTGACAGTTACCAATGCTTAATCAGTGAGG
CACCTATCTCAGCGATCTGTCTATTTCGTTCATCCATAGTTGCCTGACTCCCCGTCGTGTAGATAACTAC
GATACGGGAGGGCTTACCATCTGGCCCCAGTGCTGCAATGATACCGCGAGACCCACGCTCACCGGCTCCA
GATTTATCAGCAATAAACCAGCCAGCCGGAAGGGCCGAGCGCAGAAGTGGTCCTGCAACTTTATCCGCCT
CCATCCAGTCTATTAATTGTTGCCGGGAAGCTAGAGTAAGTAGTTCGCCAGTTAATAGTTTGCGCAACGT
TGTTGCCATTGCTACAGGCATCGTGGTGTCACGCTCGTCGTTTGGTATGGCTTCATTCAGCTCCGGTTCC
CAACGATCAAGGCGAGTTACATGATCCCCCATGTTGTGCAAAAAAGCGGTTAGCTCCTTCGGTCCTCCGA
TCGTTGTCAGAAGTAAGTTGGCCGCAGTGTTATCACTCATGGTTATGGCAGCACTGCATAATTCTCTTAC
TGTCATGCCATCCGTAAGATGCTTTTCTGTGACTGGTGAGTACTCAACCAAGTCATTCTGAGAATAGTGT
ATGCGGCGACCGAGTTGCTCTTGCCCGGCGTCAATACGGGATAATACCGCGCCACATAGCAGAACTTTAA
AAGTGCTCATCATTGGAAAACGTTCTTCGGGGCGAAAACTCTCAAGGATCTTACCGCTGTTGAGATCCAG
TTCGATGTAACCCACTCGTGCACCCAACTGATCTTCAGCATCTTTTACTTTCACCAGCGTTTCTGGGTGA
GCAAAAACAGGAAGGCAAAATGCCGCAAAAAAGGGAATAAGGGCGACACGGAAATGTTGAATACTCATAC
TCTTCCTTTTTCAAT
Features (pLannotate 1.2.2; 24 found; start..end, strand, type, name):
    263..395     +  promoter       HSV TK promoter (fragment): herpes simplex virus thymidine kinase promoter
    400..1203    +  CDS            NeoR/KanR: aminoglycoside phosphotransferase from Tn5; aph(3')-II (or nptII); confers resistance to neomycin, kanamycin, and G418 (Geneticin®)
   1210..1258    +  polyA_signal   HSV TK poly(A) signal: herpes simplex virus thymidine kinase polyadenylation signal (Cole and Stacy, 1985)
   1268..1647    +  enhancer       CMV enhancer: human cytomegalovirus immediate early enhancer
   1649..1767    +  promoter       chicken β-actin promoter (fragment): contains a 21-bp deletion relative to the standard chicken β-actin promoter
   1823..1973    +  promoter       chicken β-actin promoter (fragment): contains a 21-bp deletion relative to the standard chicken β-actin promoter
   1974..2990    +  intron         chimeric intron: chimera between introns from chicken β-actin and rabbit β-globin
   2994..3092    +  CDS            HBB (fragment): HBB_COLGU - Experimental evidence at transcript level: Swiss-Prot protein existence level 2. Involved in oxygen transport from the lung to the various peripheral tissues. From Colobus guereza (Mantled guereza) (Eastern black-and-white colobus monkey).
   3086..3110    +  protein_bind   attB1: mutant version of attB; recombination site for the Gateway® BP reaction BP Clonase™
   3143..6895    +  CDS            ATP8B1: AT8B1_HUMAN - Also known as ATPIC, FIC1, PFIC. Experimental evidence at protein level: Swiss-Prot protein existence level 1. Catalytic component of a P4-ATPase flippase complex which catalyzes the hydrolysis of ATP coupled to the transport of phospholipids, in particular phosphatidylcholines (PC), from the outer to the inner leaflet of the plasma membrane (PubMed:25315773, PubMed:17948906). May participate in the establishment of the canalicular membrane integrity by ensuring asymmetric distribution of phospholipids in the canicular membrane (By similarity). Thus may have a role in the regulat
   6909..6933    -  protein_bind   attB2: mutant version of attB; recombination site for the Gateway® BP reaction BP Clonase™
   7007..7081    +  CDS            HBB (fragment): HBB_PONPY - Experimental evidence at transcript level: Swiss-Prot protein existence level 2. Involved in oxygen transport from the lung to the various peripheral tissues. From Pongo pygmaeus (Bornean orangutan).
   7156..7211    +  polyA_signal   β-globin poly(A) signal: rabbit β-globin polyadenylation signal (Gil and Proudfoot, 1987)
   7596..7612    -  protein_bind   lac operator: The lac repressor binds to the lac operator to inhibit transcription in E. coli. This inhibition can be relieved by adding lactose or isopropyl-β-D-thiogalactopyranoside (IPTG). lac repressor encoded by lacI
   7620..7650    -  promoter       lac promoter: promoter for the E. coli lac operon
   7665..7686    -  protein_bind   CAP binding site: CAP binding activates transcription in the presence of cAMP. E. coli catabolite activator protein
   7699..7738    -  CDS            lacI (fragment): lac repressor; lacI; The lac repressor binds to the lac operator to inhibit transcription in E. coli. This inhibition can be relieved by adding lactose or isopropyl-β-D-thiogalactopyranoside (IPTG).
   7745..7767    +  promoter       SV40 promoter (fragment): SV40 enhancer and early promoter
   7791..7926    +  rep_origin     SV40 ori: SV40 origin of replication
   7946..8080    +  polyA_signal   SV40 poly(A) signal: SV40 polyadenylation signal
   8082..8136    -  CDS            lacI (fragment): lac repressor; lacI; The lac repressor binds to the lac operator to inhibit transcription in E. coli. This inhibition can be relieved by adding lactose or isopropyl-β-D-thiogalactopyranoside (IPTG).
   8319..8907    -  rep_origin     ori: high-copy-number ColE1/pMB1/pBR322/pUC origin of replication
   9078..9938    -  CDS            AmpR: β-lactamase; bla; confers resistance to ampicillin, carbenicillin, and related antibiotics
   9939..88      -  promoter       AmpR promoter (across the origin): bla
