[The description below was written by a language model from this plasmid's Addgene catalogue record and pLannotate feature annotations shown in this document.]
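Description:
pCAG/ATP8B1-HA is a mammalian expression plasmid of about 10 kb built on the pCAG backbone and carrying human ATP8B1 (also known as FIC1 or PFIC1), the catalytic subunit of a P4-ATPase phospholipid flippase complex. It is maintained in E. coli at high copy through a ColE1/pUC-type origin and selected with ampicillin via the β-lactamase gene and its native promoter. A separate cassette, made up of an HSV thymidine kinase promoter fragment, the Tn5 NeoR/KanR gene and the HSV TK polyadenylation signal, should permit G418 selection of transfected mammalian cells. An SV40 origin is also present, which can support episomal replication in cells expressing large T antigen.

The ATP8B1 coding sequence is driven by the composite CAG promoter, annotated here as the CMV immediate-early enhancer, chicken β-actin promoter fragments and the chimeric chicken β-actin/rabbit β-globin intron. Transcripts terminate at a rabbit β-globin polyadenylation signal. The short HBB fragments flagged on either side of the insert most likely reflect β-globin sequence belonging to this expression cassette rather than intended coding regions. The open reading frame sits between attB1 and attB2 sites, consistent with the recorded Gateway cloning. The catalogue entry lists a C-terminal HA epitope tag for immunodetection, although the feature table does not annotate the tag separately.

The construct is intended for expressing tagged ATP8B1 in mammalian cells, for example to examine its subcellular localization. The depositor notes that a companion plasmid from the same collection must be co-transfected for the encoded protein to localize properly. The record does not say what that plasmid encodes.
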