Addgene plasmid #209209: pCAG/ATP8B1-HA
Purpose: Mammalian expression of ATP8B1
Depositing lab: Hye-Won Shin. Depositing organization: Kyoto University, Graduate School of Pharmaceutical Sciences. Publication: ATP9B, a P4-ATPase (a putative aminophospholipid translocase), localizes to the trans-Golgi network in a CDC50 protein-independent manner. Takatsu H, Baba K, Shima T, Umino H, Kato U, Umeda M, Nakayama K, Shin HW. J Biol Chem. 2011 Nov 4;286(44):38159-38167. doi: 10.1074/jbc.M111.281006. Epub 2011 Sep 13. PubMed 21914794.
Backbone
  Vector backbone: pCAG
  Vector type: Mammalian Expression
Growth in bacteria
  Bacterial resistance: Ampicillin, 100 μg/mL
  Growth temperature: 37°C
  Growth strain: DH5alpha
  Copy number: High Copy
Gene/Insert
  Gene/Insert name: ATP8B1
  Species: H. sapiens (human)
  Entrez Gene: ATP8B1 (a.k.a. ATPIC, BRIC, FIC1, ICP1, PFIC, PFIC1)
  Tag / fusion protein: HA (C terminal on insert)
  Cloning method: Gateway Cloning
Terms and licenses: Academic/Nonprofit Terms; Industry Terms: Not Available to Industry
Depositor comments: The plasmid requires co-transfection with Addgene Plasmid 209223 to ensure the cellular localization of the encoded protein (Takatsu et al., 2011, JBC).
How to cite: pCAG/ATP8B1-HA was a gift from Hye-Won Shin (Addgene plasmid # 209209 ; http://n2t.net/addgene:209209 ; RRID:Addgene_209209)
